>Addgene plasmid #154520 | pEPYC0CM0376 | addgene full sequence | sequence record 313980 | Addgene NGS Result
ATTTCAGATAAAAAAAATCCTTAGCTTTCGCTAAGGATGATTTCTGGAATTCGGTCTCAGGAGGGAGGCG
TGTCGTTTTAGTGAGGAAAAATGTCAAAGATAAAAAATGTCAAAGATAAAAAATGTCAAAGATACTATAT
AAGGTTTTGCTATTCATTGAAAGCAGTAGTGACTGATTTGTATATAATGTACTCGAGACCCTGCAGTCCG
GCAAAAAAGGGCAAGGTGTCACCACCCTGCCCTTTTTCTTTAAAACCGAAAAGATTACTTCGCGTTATGC
AGGCTTCCTCGCTCACTGACTCGCTGCGCTCGGTCGTTCGGCTGCGGCGAGCGGTATCAGCTCACTCAAA
GGCGGTAATACGGTTATCCACAGAATCAGGGGATAACGCAGGAAAGAACATGTGAGCAAAAGGCCAGCAA
AAGGCCAGGAACCGTAAAAAGGCCGCGTTGCTGGCGTTTTTCCACAGGCTCCGCCCCCCTGACGAGCATC
ACAAAAATCGACGCTCAAGTCAGAGGTGGCGAAACCCGACAGGACTATAAAGATACCAGGCGTTTCCCCC
TGGAAGCTCCCTCGTGCGCTCTCCTGTTCCGACCCTGCCGCTTACCGGATACCTGTCCGCCTTTCTCCCT
TCGGGAAGCGTGGCGCTTTCTCATAGCTCACGCTGTAGGTATCTCAGTTCGGTGTAGGTCGTTCGCTCCA
AGCTGGGCTGTGTGCACGAACCCCCCGTTCAGCCCGACCGCTGCGCCTTATCCGGTAACTATCGTCTTGA
GTCCAACCCGGTAAGACACGACTTATCGCCACTGGCAGCAGCCACTGGTAACAGGATTAGCAGAGCGAGG
TATGTAGGCGGTGCTACAGAGTTCTTGAAGTGGTGGCCTAACTACGGCTACACTAGAAGAACAGTATTTG
GTATCTGCGCTCTGCTGAAGCCAGTTACCTTCGGAAAAAGAGTTGGTAGCTCTTGATCCGGCAAACAAAC
CACCGCTGGTAGCGGTGGTTTTTTTGTTTGCAAGCAGCAGATTACGCGCAGAAAAAAAGGATCTCAAGAA
GATCCTTTGATCTTTTCTACGGGGTCTGACGCTCAGTGGAACGAAAACTCACGTTAAGGGATTTTGGTCA
TGAGATTATCAAAAAGGATCTTCACCTAGATCCTTTTAAATTAAAAATGAAGTTTTAAATCAATCTAAAG
TATATATGAGTAAACTTGGTCTGACAGCTCGAGGCTTGGATTCTCACCAATAAAAAACGCCCGGCGGCAA
CCGAGCGTTCTGAACAAATCCAGATGGAGTTCTGAGGTCATTACTGGATCTATCAACAGGAGTCCAAGCG
AGCTCGATATCAAATTACGCCCCGCCCTGCCACTCATCGCAGTACTGTTGTAATTCATTAAGCATTCTGC
CGACATGGAAGCCATCACAAACGGCATGATGAACCTGAATCGCCAGCGGCATCAGCACCTTGTCGCCTTG
CGTATAATATTTGCCCATGGTGAAAACGGGGGCGAAGAAGTTGTCCATATTGGCCACGTTTAAATCAAAA
CTGGTGAAACTCACCCAGGGATTGGCTGAGACGAAAAACATATTCTCAATAAACCCTTTAGGGAAATAGG
CCAGGTTTTCACCGTAACACGCCACATCTTGCGAATATATGTGTAGAAACTGCCGGAAATCGTCGTGGTA
TTCACTCCAGAGCGATGAAAACGTTTCAGTTTGCTCATGGAAAACGGTGTAACAAGGGTGAACACTATCC
CATATCACCAGCTCACCGTCTTTCATTGCCATACGAAATTCCGGATGAGCATTCATCAGGCGGGCAAGAA
TGTGAATAAAGGCCGGATAAAACTTGTGCTTATTTTTCTTTACGGTCTTTAAAAAGGCCGTAATATCCAG
CTGAACGGTCTGGTTATAGGTACATTGAGCAACTGACTGAAATGCCTCAAAATGTTCTTTACGATGCCAT
TGGGATATATCAACGGTGGTATATCCAGTGATTTTTTTCTCCATTTTAGCTTCCTTAGCTCCTGAAAATC
TCGATAACTCAAAAAATACGCCCGGTAGTGATCTTATTTCATTATGGTGAAAGTTGGAACCTCTTACGTG
CCCGATCAACTCGAGTGCCACCTGACGTCTAAGAAACCATTATTATCATGACATTAACCTATAAAAATAG
GCGTATCACGAGGCAGA
Features (pLannotate 1.2.2; 6 found; start..end, strand, type, name):
      1..44      -  terminator     bacterial terminator: putative bacterial transcription terminator
    207..264     +  terminator     his operon terminator: This putative transcriptin terminator from the E. coli his operon has a 2-bp deletion introduced during synthesis. Its efficiency has not been determined.
    459..1047    -  rep_origin     ori: high-copy-number ColE1/pMB1/pBR322/pUC origin of replication
   1230..1324    -  terminator     lambda t0 terminator: transcription terminator from phage lambda
   1348..2004    -  CDS            cat: CAT_ECOLX - Experimental evidence at protein level: Swiss-Prot protein existence level 1. This enzyme is an effector of chloramphenicol resistance in bacteria. From Escherichia coli. This protein is used as a marker in many commonly used cloning vectors, such as pACYC184.
   2005..2102    -  promoter       cat promoter: promoter of the E. coli cat gene encoding chloramphenicol acetyltransferase
