[The description below was written by a language model from this plasmid's Addgene catalogue record and pLannotate feature annotations shown in this document.]
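Description:
pEPYC0CM0376 is a small (about 2.2 kb) Phytobricks Level 0 part plasmid built in the pUAP1 universal acceptor backbone, a synthetic-biology vector used to domesticate standard parts for Golden Gate-style (Type IIS) assembly. It is maintained in E. coli through a high-copy ColE1/pUC-type origin of replication and selected with chloramphenicol, the resistance being provided by the cat (chloramphenicol acetyltransferase) gene driven by its native cat promoter and followed by the phage lambda t0 terminator. Two further bacterial terminators, a putative terminator and a his operon terminator, lie around the cloning region, where such elements normally insulate the insert from read-through transcription originating in the backbone.

The payload is MinSyn_017, a fully synthetic sequence that, judging from its name and the associated work on rational design of minimal synthetic plant promoters, is one of a series of minimal synthetic promoter parts. It was inserted using BpiI sites that were destroyed during cloning, as expected for Type IIS domestication into a universal acceptor. The automated annotation does not recognise the insert itself. The only sizeable unannotated stretch between the two flanking terminators is roughly 160 nt, which probably holds the part, though the record does not define its boundaries, its cis-regulatory composition or its fusion overhangs. The plasmid carries no plant selection marker, reporter or T-DNA elements, so it serves as a storage and donor vector. The part would be released and combined with other Level 0 parts, such as coding sequences and terminators, into transcription units for testing or controlling gene expression in plants.
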