Addgene plasmid #154520: pEPYC0CM0376
Purpose: Phytobricks Level 0 part
Depositing lab: Nicola Patron. Depositing organization: Earlham Institute. Publication: Rational design of minimal synthetic promoters for plants. Cai YM, Kallam K, Tidd H, Gendarini G, Salzman A, Patron NJ. Nucleic Acids Res. 2020 Aug 28. pii: 5897334. doi: 10.1093/nar/gkaa682. PubMed 32856047.
Backbone
  Vector backbone: pUAP1
  Vector type: Synthetic Biology
Growth in bacteria
  Bacterial resistance: Chloramphenicol, 25 μg/mL
  Growth temperature: 37°C
  Growth strain: NEB Stable
  Copy number: High Copy
Gene/Insert
  Gene/Insert name: MinSyn_017
  Species: Synthetic
  Cloning method: Restriction Enzyme; 5′ cloning site BpiI (destroyed during cloning); 3′ cloning site BpiI (destroyed during cloning)
Terms and licenses: Academic/Nonprofit Terms; Industry Terms: Not Available to Industry
Depositor comments: Please visit https://www.biorxiv.org/content/10.1101/2020.05.14.095406v1 for bioRxiv preprint.
How to cite: pEPYC0CM0376 was a gift from Nicola Patron (Addgene plasmid # 154520 ; http://n2t.net/addgene:154520 ; RRID:Addgene_154520)
